>Addgene plasmid #131766 | pFH67 | addgene full sequence | sequence record 258525 | Addgene NGS Result
TCTGTGAAGACAAGCAAGAATTCAAGCTTGGAGGTGCAGCGTGACCCGGTCGTGCCCCTCTCTAGAGATA
ATGAGCATTGCATGTCTAAGTTATAAAAAATTACCACATATTTTTTTTGTCACACTTGTTTGAAGTGCAG
TTTATCTATCTTTATACATATATTTAAACTTTACTCTACGAATAATATAATCTATAGTACTACAATAATA
TCAGTGTTTTAGAGAATCATATAAATGAACAGTTAGACATGGTCTAAAGGACAATTGAGTATTTTGACAA
CAGGACTCTACAGTTTTATCTTTTTAGTGTGCATGTGTTCTCCTTTTTTTTTGCAAATAGCTTCACCTAT
ATAATACTTCATCCATTTTATTAGTACATCCATTTAGGGTTTAGGGTTAATGGTTTTTATAGACTAATTT
TTTTAGTACATCTATTTTATTCTATTTTAGCCTCTAAATTAAGAAAACTAAAACTCTATTTTAGTTTTTT
TATTTAATAATTTAGATATAAAATAGAATAAAATAAAGTGACTAAAAATTAAACAAATACCCTTTAAGAA
ATTAAAAAAACTAAGGAAACATTTTTCTTGTTTCGAGTAGATAATGCCAGCCTGTTAAACGCCGTCGACG
AGTCTAACGGACACCAACCAGCGAACCAGCAGCGTCGCGTCGGGCCAAGCGAAGCAGACGGCACGGCATC
TCTGTCGCTGCCTCTGGACCCCTCTCGAGAGTTCCGCTCCACCGTTGGACTTGCTCCGCTGTCGGCATCC
AGAAATTGCGTGGCGGAGCGGCAGACGTGAGCCGGCACGGCAGGCGGCCTCCTCCTCCTCTCACGGCACG
GCAGCTACGGGGGATTCCTTTCCCACCGCTCCTTCGCTTTCCCTTCCTCGCCCGCCGTAATAAATAGACA
CCCCCTCCACACCCTCTTTCCCCAACCTCGTGTTGTTCGGAGCGCACACACACACAACCAGATCTCCCCC
AAATCCACCCGTCGGCACCTCCGCTTCAAGGTACGCCGCTCGTCCTCCCCCCCCCCCCCTCTCTACCTTC
TCTAGATCGGCGTTCCGGTCCATGGTTAGGGCCCGGTAGTTCTACTTCTGTTCATGTTTGTGTTAGATCC
GTGTTTGTGTTAGATCCGTGCTGCTAGCGTTCGTACACGGATGCGACCTGTACGTCAGACACGTTCTGAT
TGCTAACTTGCCAGTGTTTCTCTTTGGGGAATCCTGGGATGGCTCTAGCCGTTCCGCAGACGGGATCGAT
TTCATGATTTTTTTTGTTTCGTTGCATAGGGTTTGGTTTGCCCTTTTCCTTTATTTCAATATATGCCGTG
CACTTGTTTGTCGGGTCATCTTTTCATGCTTTTTTTTGTCTTGGTTGTGATGATGTGGTCTGGTTGGGCG
GTCGTTCTAGATCGGAGTAGAATTCTGTTTCAAACTACCTGGTGGATTTATTAATTTTGGATCTGTATGT
GTGTGCCATACATATTCATAGTTACGAATTGAAGATGATGGATGGAAATATCGATCTAGGATAGGTATAC
ATGTTGATGCGGGTTTTACTGATGCATATACAGAGATGCTTTTTGTTCGCTTGGTTGTGATGATGTGGTG
TGGTTGGGCGGTCGTTCATTCGTTCTAGATCGGAGTAGAATACTGTTTCAAACTACCTGGTGTATTTATT
AATTTTGGAACTGTATGTGTGTGTCATACATCTTCATAGTTACGAGTTTAAGATGGATGGAAATATCGAT
CTAGGATAGGTATACATGTTGATGTGGGTTTTACTGATGCATATACATGATGGCATATGCAGCATCTATT
CATATGCTCTAACCTTGAGTACCTATCTATTATAATAAACAAGTATGTTTTATAATTATTTTGATCTTGA
TATACTTGGATGATGGCATATGCAGCAGCTATATGTGGATTTTTTTAGCCCTGCCTTCATACGCTATTTA
TTTGCTTGGTACTGTTTCTTTTGTCGATGCTCACCCTGTTGTTTGGTGTTACTTCTGCAGGAATGGGGCC
GAAGAAGAAGAGGAAGGTGGGTAGGGTGTGTCGGATTAGCAGCCTTCGGTACAGGGGTCCTGGCATTGCC
ACCATGGACAAGAAGTACTCTATCGGGTTGGATATAGGAACGAATAGTGTGGGTTGGGCTGTCATCACTG
ACGAGTACAAGGTGCCATCGAAGAAATTTAAAGTGCTGGGCAACACCGACAGGCACTCCATCAAGAAGAA
CCTAATAGGTGCGTTGCTCTTTGATTCCGGGGAGACAGCCGAAGCGACCCGCCTCAAGCGCACAGCAAGA
AGGCGCTATACGCGTAGAAAGAACAGGATCTGCTACCTACAAGAGATCTTTTCCAACGAAATGGCGAAAG
TGGATGACTCCTTCTTCCATCGGCTCGAGGAAAGCTTCCTCGTAGAAGAGGACAAGAAGCACGAACGCCA
TCCGATATTCGGGAACATTGTCGACGAAGTCGCATACCACGAGAAGTATCCTACCATCTATCACCTGAGG
AAGAAGCTCGTAGATAGCACTGACAAGGCTGATTTGCGCCTCATCTATTTGGCCCTGGCCCATATGATTA
AGTTCCGTGGGCACTTCCTCATCGAAGGCGACCTTAATCCGGACAATTCCGATGTTGACAAACTCTTCAT
CCAACTGGTCCAGACATACAATCAGCTCTTTGAAGAGAACCCCATCAACGCGTCAGGAGTTGATGCGAAG
GCAATCTTGAGTGCTCGGCTGTCGAAAAGCCGGAGGCTCGAAAATCTGATAGCCCAACTGCCAGGCGAAA
AGAAGAACGGATTGTTTGGCAACCTTATTGCCCTTAGTCTAGGGCTCACCCCTAACTTCAAGTCTAACTT
TGACCTGGCCGAGGATGCCAAGCTCCAACTGTCCAAAGACACGTACGACGACGATCTCGACAATCTGCTT
GCCCAAATCGGCGACCAGTATGCGGACCTTTTCCTTGCAGCGAAGAACTTGTCAGATGCAATCCTCTTGT
CCGATATTCTGCGCGTTAACACTGAGATTACCAAGGCTCCTCTTTCGGCATCCATGATCAAACGGTACGA
CGAACATCACCAGGATCTCACGCTCCTCAAGGCTCTCGTCAGACAACAGCTGCCGGAGAAGTACAAAGAG
ATCTTCTTCGATCAATCAAAGAACGGGTATGCTGGGTACATCGACGGTGGCGCGTCACAGGAGGAGTTCT
ACAAGTTTATCAAGCCCATTCTCGAGAAGATGGATGGCACTGAAGAGCTCCTGGTTAAGCTCAATCGCGA
GGATCTACTCCGCAAGCAGCGTACCTTCGACAATGGAAGCATTCCACACCAAATCCATCTGGGCGAGCTT
CACGCCATACTTCGTAGGCAAGAGGACTTTTACCCATTCCTCAAAGACAACCGGGAGAAAATCGAGAAGA
TCCTCACATTCAGAATCCCCTACTATGTGGGCCCATTGGCAAGGGGCAACTCTAGGTTCGCGTGGATGAC
TAGAAAATCGGAGGAAACGATTACCCCATGGAACTTCGAGGAGGTGGTGGACAAGGGCGCTTCTGCCCAA
AGCTTCATCGAGAGGATGACCAACTTCGACAAGAATCTGCCAAACGAGAAGGTCCTCCCCAAACATTCCC
TACTGTACGAGTACTTCACCGTCTACAACGAGCTGACCAAGGTCAAGTACGTTACTGAGGGTATGAGGAA
ACCGGCCTTTCTGTCAGGAGAGCAGAAGAAGGCCATAGTGGATCTCCTTTTCAAGACCAATCGCAAGGTC
ACAGTCAAGCAGCTAAAGGAGGACTACTTTAAGAAAATCGAGTGCTTTGACTCTGTGGAGATAAGCGGCG
TTGAGGATCGCTTCAACGCCTCGCTGGGAACGTACCACGACTTGCTCAAGATCATTAAGGATAAAGACTT
CCTCGATAACGAAGAGAACGAGGACATCTTGGAGGACATCGTTCTGACGCTTACTCTCTTCGAGGACCGC
GAGATGATCGAAGAGAGGCTCAAGACGTATGCGCACCTCTTTGACGACAAAGTGATGAAGCAGCTGAAGC
GCAGGCGCTACACAGGTTGGGGCAGGCTGAGCAGGAAGCTGATCAATGGCATTCGCGATAAGCAGTCGGG
CAAGACCATCCTCGACTTCCTCAAGTCCGATGGGTTCGCAAACAGGAACTTTATGCAGCTAATCCACGAT
GACTCCTTGACCTTCAAGGAGGACATTCAGAAGGCTCAGGTTTCAGGCCAAGGCGATTCGCTCCACGAGC
ATATCGCGAATTTGGCCGGATCTCCAGCCATCAAGAAGGGTATACTTCAAACAGTGAAGGTTGTCGATGA
GCTGGTCAAAGTGATGGGTAGACATAAGCCCGAGAATATCGTGATTGAGATGGCTCGGGAGAACCAAACC
ACACAGAAGGGGCAGAAGAACTCCAGGGAAAGGATGAAGAGAATCGAAGAAGGCATCAAGGAGCTCGGAT
CACAAATTCTCAAGGAGCATCCGGTCGAAAACACCCAACTGCAAAACGAGAAGCTCTACCTCTACTACCT
CCAAAACGGACGCGATATGTACGTGGACCAGGAGCTCGACATCAATCGCCTATCTGACTACGATGTCGAT
CATATAGTACCACAAAGCTTCCTCAAAGACGACTCTATCGACAACAAGGTGCTGACCAGGTCCGACAAGA
ACCGCGGGAAGTCAGACAACGTGCCTTCTGAGGAAGTCGTCAAGAAGATGAAGAACTACTGGAGGCAACT
CCTCAATGCAAAGCTCATTACACAAAGGAAGTTCGACAACCTTACCAAGGCGGAGAGAGGCGGCCTCAGT
GAGCTAGATAAGGCCGGATTTATCAAGCGCCAACTGGTTGAGACACGGCAAATCACCAAGCACGTTGCAC
AGATCCTGGACTCACGCATGAACACAAAATACGATGAGAATGACAAGCTAATCCGGGAAGTCAAAGTTAT
TACTCTGAAATCTAAACTGGTGTCCGACTTTCGGAAGGACTTCCAGTTCTATAAGGTCCGTGAGATCAAC
AACTACCATCACGCCCATGATGCCTATCTCAATGCTGTGGTTGGCACTGCACTCATCAAGAAATATCCCA
AGCTTGAGTCGGAGTTCGTCTACGGTGACTACAAGGTTTATGACGTAAGGAAGATGATTGCGAAGAGTGA
GCAGGAAATCGGCAAGGCCACCGCCAAGTACTTCTTTTACAGCAACATAATGAACTTCTTCAAGACTGAG
ATCACCCTGGCCAATGGAGAGATCAGAAAACGTCCGCTGATAGAGACTAACGGAGAAACTGGTGAGATAG
TGTGGGACAAGGGGAGAGACTTTGCTACTGTCCGGAAGGTGCTAAGCATGCCACAAGTCAACATCGTCAA
GAAAACGGAAGTCCAAACCGGCGGCTTCTCGAAAGAGTCAATCCTTCCGAAGCGCAATAGCGATAAGCTT
ATAGCCCGTAAGAAAGACTGGGATCCAAAGAAGTACGGTGGCTTTGACAGTCCTACAGTGGCGTACTCCG
TGCTGGTTGTTGCCAAGGTGGAAAAGGGGAAGTCGAAGAAGCTGAAGAGCGTAAAGGAGTTGCTCGGGAT
TACCATTATGGAGCGTTCCAGCTTTGAGAAGAATCCCATTGATTTCTTGGAGGCGAAAGGATACAAGGAA
GTCAAGAAAGATCTCATCATAAAGTTGCCGAAATACAGCTTGTTCGAGCTGGAGAATGGGAGAAAGAGGA
TGCTTGCCAGCGCAGGCGAGTTGCAAAAGGGGAACGAGCTGGCACTCCCATCCAAGTACGTCAACTTCCT
GTATCTCGCCTCACACTATGAGAAACTTAAGGGTTCCCCAGAGGACAATGAGCAAAAGCAGCTGTTTGTG
GAGCAACACAAGCACTACCTCGATGAGATCATCGAACAGATCAGTGAGTTCTCGAAGAGGGTGATTCTTG
CTGACGCTAACCTTGACAAGGTGTTGTCCGCCTACAACAAGCATCGGGACAAACCCATCCGGGAGCAGGC
AGAAAACATCATACACTTGTTCACGTTGACGAACCTTGGCGCTCCTGCGGCGTTCAAATATTTTGACACG
ACGATTGATAGGAAGCGCTATACCAGCACCAAAGAAGTACTCGATGCCACCCTAATTCACCAGTCTATTA
CAGGCCTGTACGAAACGAGGATCGACTTGTCGCAACTAGGAGGAGATGCCTATCCGTATGACGTGCCAGA
TTACGCCTCCCTTGGGTCTGGTTCCCCTAAGAAGAAGCGGAAAGTGGAGGATCCCAAGAAGAAGCGCAAA
GTCTAAGCTTGTCAAGCAGATCGTTCAAACATTTGGCAATAAAGTTTCTTAAGATTGAATCCTGTTGCCG
GTCTTGCGATGATTATCATATAATTTCTGTTGAATTACGTTAAGCATGTAATAATTAACATGTAATGCAT
GACGTTATTTATGAGATGGGTTTTTATGATTAGAGTCCCGCAATTATACATTTAATACGCGATAGAAAAC
AAAATATAGCGCGCAAACTAGGATAAATTATCGCGCGCGGTGTCATCTATGTTACTAGATCGACGCTACT
ATTGTCTTCTGCACGAAGTGGTTTAAACTATCAGTGTTTGACAGGATATATTGGCGGGTAAACCTAAGAG
AAAAGAGCGTTTATTAGAATAATCGGATATTTAAAAGGGCGTGAAAAGGTTTATCCGTTCGTCCATTTGT
ATGTGCATGCCAACCACAGGGTTCCCCAGATCAGGCGCTGGCTGCTGAACCCCCAGCCGGAACTGACCCC
ACAAGGCCCTAGCGTTTGCAATGCACCAGGTCATCATTGACCCAGGCGTGTTCCACCAGGCCGCTGCCTC
GCAACTCTTCGCAGGCTTCGCCGACCTGCTCGCGCCACTTCTTCACGCGGGTGGAATCCGATCCGCACAT
GAGGCGGAAGGTTTCCAGCTTGAGCGGGTACGGCTCCCGGTGCGAGCTGAAATAGTCGAACATCCGTCGG
GCCGTCGGCGACAGCTTGCGGTACTTCTCCCATATGAATTTCGTGTAGTGGTCGCCAGCAAACAGCACGA
CGATTTCCTCGTCGATCAGGACCTGGCAACGGGACGTTTTCTTGCCACGGTCCAGGACGCGGAAGCGGTG
CAGCAGCGACACCGATTCCAGGTGCCCAACGCGGTCGGACGTGAAGCCCATCGCCGTCGCCTGTAGGCGC
GACAGGCATTCCTCGGCCTTCGTGTAATACCGGCCATTGATCGACCAGCCCAGGTCCTGGCAAAGCTCGT
AGAACGTGAAGGTGATCGGCTCGCCGATAGGGGTGCGCTTCGCGTACTCCAACACCTGCTGCCACACCAG
TTCGTCATCGTCGGCCCGCAGCTCGACGCCGGTGTAGGTGATCTTCACGTCCTTGTTGACGTGGAAAATG
ACCTTGTTTTGCAGCGCCTCGCGCGGGATTTTCTTGTTGCGCGTGGTGAACAGGGCAGAGCGGGCCGTGT
CGTTTGGCATCGCTCGCATCGTGTCCGGCCACGGCGCAATATCGAACAAGGAAAGCTGCATTTCCTTGAT
CTGCTGCTTCGTGTGTTTCAGCAACGCGGCCTGCTTGGCCTCGCTGACCTGTTTTGCCAGGTCCTCGCCG
GCGGTTTTTCGCTTCTTGGTCGTCATAGTTCCTCGCGTGTCGATGGTCATCGACTTCGCCAAACCTGCCG
CCTCCTGTTCAAGACGACGCGAACGCTCCACGGCGGCCGATGGCGCGGGCAGGGCAGGGGGAGCCAGTTG
CACGCTGTCGCGCTCGATCTTGGCCGTAGCTTGCTGGACCATCGAGCCGACGGACTGGAAGGTTTCGCGG
GGCGCACGCATGACGGTGCGGCTTGCGATGGTTTCGGCATCCTCGGCGGAAAACCCCGCGTCGATCAGTT
CTTGCCTGTATGCCTTCCGGTCAAACGTCCGATTCATTCACCCTCCTTGCGGGATTGCCCCGACTCACGC
CGGGGCAATGTGCCCTTATTCCTGATTTGACCCGCCTGGTGCCTTGGTGTCCAGATAATCCACCTTATCG
GCAATGAAGTCGGTCCCGTAGACCGTCTGGCCGTCCTTCTCGTACTTGGTATTCCGAATCTTGCCCTGCA
CGAATACCAGCGACCCCTTGCCCAAATACTTGCCGTGGGCCTCGGCCTGAGAGCCAAAACACTTGATGCG
GAAGAAGTCGGTGCGCTCCTGCTTGTCGCCGGCATCGTTGCGCCACATCTAGGATCTGCCAGGAACCGTA
AAAAGGCCGCGTTGCTGGCGTTTTTCCATAGGCTCCGCCCCCCTGACGAGCATCACAAAAATCGACGCTC
AAGTCAGAGGTGGCGAAACCCGACAGGACTATAAAGATACCAGGCGTTTCCCCCTGGAAGCTCCCTCGTG
CGCTCTCCTGTTCCGACCCTGCCGCTTACCGGATACCTGTCCGCCTTTCTCCCTTCGGGAAGCGTGGCGC
TTTCTCATAGCTCACGCTGTAGGTATCTCAGTTCGGTGTAGGTCGTTCGCTCCAAGCTGGGCTGTGTGCA
CGAACCCCCCGTTCAGCCCGACCGCTGCGCCTTATCCGGTAACTATCGTCTTGAGTCCAACCCGGTAAGA
CACGACTTATCGCCACTGGCAGCAGCCACTGGTAACAGGATTAGCAGAGCGAGGTATGTAGGCGGTGCTA
CAGAGTTCTTGAAGTGGTGGCCTAACTACGGCTACACTAGAAGAACAGTATTTGGTATCTGCGCTCTGCT
GAAGCCAGTTACCTTCGGAAAAAGAGTTGGTAGCTCTTGATCCGGCAAACAAACCACCGCTGGTAGCGGT
GGTTTTTTTGTTTGCAAGCAGCAGATTACGCGCAGAAAAAAAGGATCTCAAGAAGATCCTTTGATCTTTT
CTACGGGGTCTGACGCTCAGTGGAACGAAAACTCACGTTAAGGGATTTTGGTCATGAGATTATCAAAAAG
GATCTTCACCTAGATCCTTTTAAATTAAAAATGAAGTTTTAAATCAATCTAAAGTATATATGAGTAAACT
TGGTCTGACAGTTACCAATGCTTAATCAGTGAGGCACCTATCTCAGCGATCTGTCTATTTCGTTCATCCA
TAGTTGCCTGACTCCCCGTCGTGTAGATAACTACGATACGGGAGGGCTTACCATCTGGCCCCAGTGCTGC
AATGATACCGCGAGAACCACGCTCACCGGCTCCAGATTTATCAGCAATAAACCAGCCAGCCGGAAGGGCC
GAGCGCAGAAGTGGTCCTGCAACTTTATCCGCCTCCATCCAGTCTATTAATTGTTGCCGGGAAGCTAGAG
TAAGTAGTTCGCCAGTTAATAGTTTGCGCAACGTTGTTGCCATTGCTACAGGCATCGTGGTGTCACGCTC
GTCGTTTGGTATGGCTTCATTCAGCTCCGGTTCCCAACGATCAAGGCGAGTTACATGATCCCCCATGTTG
TGCAAAAAAGCGGTTAGCTCCTTCGGTCCTCCGATCGTTGTCAGAAGTAAGTTGGCCGCAGTGTTATCAC
TCATGGTTATGGCAGCACTGCATAATTCTCTTACTGTCATGCCATCCGTAAGATGCTTTTCTGTGACTGG
TGAGTACTCAACCAAGTCATTCTGAGAATAGTGTATGCGGCGACCGAGTTGCTCTTGCCCGGCGTCAATA
CGGGATAATACCGCGCCACATAGCAGAACTTTAAAAGTGCTCATCATTGGAAAACGTTCTTCGGGGCGAA
AACTCTCAAGGATCTTACCGCTGTTGAGATCCAGTTCGATGTAACCCACTCGTGCACCCAACTGATCTTC
AGCATCTTTTACTTTCACCAGCGTTTCTGGGTGAGCAAAAACAGGAAGGCAAAATGCCGCAAAAAAGGGA
ATAAGGGCGACACGGAAATGTTGAATACTCATACTCTTCCTTTTTCAATATTATTGAAGCATTTATCAAG
GTTATTGTCTCATGAGCGGATACATATTTGAATGTATTTAGAAAAATAAACAAATAGGGGTTCCGCGCAC
GAATTGGCCAGCGCTGCCATTTTTGGGGTGAGGCCGTTCGCGGCCGAGGGGCGCAGCCCCTGGGGGGATG
GGAGGCCCGCGTTAGCGGGCCGGGAGGGTTCGAGAAGGGGGGGCACCCCCCTTCGGCGTGCGCGGTCACG
CGCACAGGGCGCAGCCCTGGTTAAAAACAAGGTTTATAAATATTGGTTTAAAAGCAGGTTAAAAGACAGG
TTAGCGGTGGCCGAAAAACGGGCGGAAACCCTTGCAAATGCTGGATTTTCTGCCTGTGGACAGCCCCTCA
AATGTCAATAGGTGCGCCCCTCATCTGTCAGCACTCTGCCCCTCAAGTGTCAAGGATCGCGCCCCTCATC
TGTCAGTAGTCGCGCCCCTCAAGTGTCAATACCGCAGGGCACTTATCCCCAGGCTTGTCCACATCATCTG
TGGGAAACTCGCGTAAAATCAGGCGTTTTCGCCGATTTGCGAGGCTGGCCAGCTCCACGTCGCCGGCCGA
AATCGAGCCTGCCCCTCATCTGTCAACGCCGCGCCGGGTGAGTCGGCCCCTCAAGTGTCAACGTCCGCCC
CTCATCTGTCAGTGAGGGCCAAGTTTTCCGCGAGGTATCCACAACGCCGGCGGCCGCGGTGTCTCGCACA
CGGCTTCGACGGCGTTTCTGGCGCGTTTGCAGGGCCATAGACGGCCGCCAGCCCAGCGGCGAGGGCAACC
AGCCCGGTGAGCGTCGCAAAGGAGATCCTGATCTGACTGATGGGCTGCCTGTATCGAGTGGTGATTTTGT
GCCGAGCTGCCGGTCGGGGAGCTGTTGGCTGGCTGGTGGCAGGATATATTGTGGTGTAAACAAATTGACG
CTTAGACAACTTAATAACACATTGCGGACGTTTTTAATGTACTGGGGTGGATGCAGTGGGCCCCAC
Features (pLannotate 1.2.2; 10 found; start..end, strand, type, name):
     34..2020    +  promoter       Ubi promoter: maize polyubiquitin gene promoter
   2104..6207    +  CDS            cas9: CAS9_STRP1 - Also known as csn1 From Streptococcus pyogenes serotype M1.
   6319..6571    +  terminator     NOS terminator: nopaline synthase terminator and poly(A) signal
   6619..6643    +  misc_feature   RB T-DNA repeat: right border repeat from nopaline C58 T-DNA
   6802..7947    -  CDS            trfA: TRFA_ECOLX - Experimental evidence at protein level: Swiss-Prot protein existence level 1. Also involved in plasmid copy number control, promoting intermolecular coupling of protein bound iterons at oriV, which inhibits replication initiation. From Escherichia coli.
   8283..8871    -  rep_origin     ori: high-copy-number ColE1/pMB1/pBR322/pUC origin of replication
   9042..9902    -  CDS            AmpR: β-lactamase; bla; confers resistance to ampicillin, carbenicillin, and related antibiotics
   9903..10007   -  promoter       AmpR promoter: bla
  10094..10725   -  rep_origin     oriV: incP origin of replication
  10817..10841   +  misc_feature   LB T-DNA repeat: left border repeat from nopaline C58 T-DNA
