[The description below was written by a language model from this plasmid's Addgene catalogue record and pLannotate feature annotations shown in this document.]
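Description:
pFH67 is a Level 1 module from a modular (Golden Gate/MoClo-style) cloning toolkit for plant genome editing, built in the pICH47742 acceptor backbone. It carries a single complete transcription unit for Cas9 expression in plants and is meant to be combined with other Level 1 modules, such as guide RNA and selection cassettes, into a higher-level multigene construct. The sequenced plasmid is about 10.9 kb. It is propagated in E. coli as a high-copy plasmid through a ColE1/pUC-type origin and selected with ampicillin via the β-lactamase gene and its native promoter. The backbone also contains the broad-host-range IncP oriV together with trfA, the replication initiator that acts on it, which allows maintenance in Agrobacterium.

The payload lies between the nopaline-type left and right T-DNA border repeats, so the cassette sits within a transferable T-DNA. The maize polyubiquitin (ZmUBI) promoter, a strong constitutive promoter widely used in monocots, drives a synthetic Streptococcus pyogenes Cas9 coding sequence that is codon optimized for wheat and designated "version 3" in the record. The nopaline synthase (NOS) terminator provides transcription termination and polyadenylation. The annotated Cas9 match is flanked by short unannotated stretches on both sides, but the record does not state whether these encode nuclear localization signals or epitope tags. No plant selectable marker or guide RNA cassette is annotated on this plasmid, consistent with its role as a single-unit building block. Its use is as the nuclease component when assembling CRISPR/Cas9 constructs for genome editing in wheat and other cereals.
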