Addgene plasmid #131766: pFH67
Purpose: Level1 ZmUBIp::SpCas9 (wheat codon optimized, version 3):NOSt
Depositing lab: Vladimir Nekrasov. Depositing organization: Rothamsted Research. Publication: A modular cloning toolkit for genome editing in plants. Hahn F, Korolev A, Sanjurjo Loures L, Nekrasov V. BMC Plant Biol. 2020 Apr 23;20(1):179. doi: 10.1186/s12870-020-02388-2. PubMed 32326901.
Backbone
  Vector backbone: pICH47742
  Vector type: Plant Expression, CRISPR, Synthetic Biology
Growth in bacteria
  Bacterial resistance: Ampicillin, 100 μg/mL
  Growth temperature: 37°C
  Growth strain: DH5alpha
  Copy number: High Copy
Gene/Insert
  Gene/Insert name: ZmUBIp::SpCas9 (wheat codon optimized, version 3):NOSt
  Species: Synthetic
Terms and licenses: Academic/Nonprofit Terms; Industry Terms: Not Available to Industry
How to cite: pFH67 was a gift from Vladimir Nekrasov (Addgene plasmid # 131766 ; http://n2t.net/addgene:131766 ; RRID:Addgene_131766)
